>Addgene plasmid #108843 | pBW2065_pCAG-PV1-GID1-L1-CTD-ENTRY-BGHpA | depositor full sequence | sequence record 205124 | Full Sequence
CCCAAGCTTGGCGTAATCATGGTCATAGCTGTTTCCTGTGTGAAATTGTTATCCGCTCACAATTCCACAC
AACATACGAGCCGGAAGCATAAAGTGTAAAGCCTGGGGTGCCTAATGAGTGAGCTAACTCACATTAATTG
CGTTGCGCTCACTGCCCGCTTTCCAGTCGGGAAACCTGTCGTGCCAGCGGATCCGCATCTCAATTAGTCA
GCAACCATAGTCCCGCCCCTAACTCCGCCCAGTTCCGCCCATTCTCCGCCCCATGGCTGACTAATTTTTT
TTATTTATGCAGAGGCCGAGGCCGCCTCGGCCTCTGAGCTATTCCAGAAGTAGTGAGGAGGCTTTTTTGG
AGGCCTAGGCTTTTGCAAAAAGCTAACTTGTTTATTGCAGCTTATAATGGTTACAAATAAAGCAATAGCA
TCACAAATTTCACAAATAAAGCATTTTTTTCACTGCATTCTAGTTGTGGTTTGTCCAAACTCATCAATGT
ATCTTATCATGTCTGGATCCGCTGCATTAATGAATCGGCCAACGCGCGGGGAGAGGCGGTTTGCGTATTG
GGCGCTCTTCCGCTTCCTCGCTCACTGACTCGCTGCGCTCGGTCGTTCGGCTGCGGCGAGCGGTATCAGC
TCACTCAAAGGCGGTAATACGGTTATCCACAGAATCAGGGGATAACGCAGGAAAGAACATGTGAGCAAAA
GGCCAGCAAAAGGCCAGGAACCGTAAAAAGGCCGCGTTGCTGGCGTTTTTCCATAGGCTCCGCCCCCCTG
ACGAGCATCACAAAAATCGACGCTCAAGTCAGAGGTGGCGAAACCCGACAGGACTATAAAGATACCAGGC
GTTTCCCCCTGGAAGCTCCCTCGTGCGCTCTCCTGTTCCGACCCTGCCGCTTACCGGATACCTGTCCGCC
TTTCTCCCTTCGGGAAGCGTGGCGCTTTCTCATAGCTCACGCTGTAGGTATCTCAGTTCGGTGTAGGTCG
TTCGCTCCAAGCTGGGCTGTGTGCACGAACCCCCCGTTCAGCCCGACCGCTGCGCCTTATCCGGTAACTA
TCGTCTTGAGTCCAACCCGGTAAGACACGACTTATCGCCACTGGCAGCAGCCACTGGTAACAGGATTAGC
AGAGCGAGGTATGTAGGCGGTGCTACAGAGTTCTTGAAGTGGTGGCCTAACTACGGCTACACTAGAAGAA
CAGTATTTGGTATCTGCGCTCTGCTGAAGCCAGTTACCTTCGGAAAAAGAGTTGGTAGCTCTTGATCCGG
CAAACAAACCACCGCTGGTAGCGGTGGTTTTTTTGTTTGCAAGCAGCAGATTACGCGCAGAAAAAAAGGA
TCTCAAGAAGATCCTTTGATCTTTTCTACGGGGTCTGACGCTCAGTGGAACGAAAACTCACGTTAAGGGA
TTTTGGTCATGAGATTATCAAAAAGGATCTTCACCTAGATCCTTTTAAATTAAAAATGAAGTTTTAAATC
AATCTAAAGTATATATGAGTAAACTTGGTCTGACAGTTACCAATGCTTAATCAGTGAGGCACCTATCTCA
GCGATCTGTCTATTTCGTTCATCCATAGTTGCCTGACTCCCCGTCGTGTAGATAACTACGATACGGGAGG
GCTTACCATCTGGCCCCAGTGCTGCAATGATACCGCGAGACCCACGCTCACCGGCTCCAGATTTATCAGC
AATAAACCAGCCAGCCGGAAGGGCCGAGCGCAGAAGTGGTCCTGCAACTTTATCCGCCTCCATCCAGTCT
ATTAATTGTTGCCGGGAAGCTAGAGTAAGTAGTTCGCCAGTTAATAGTTTGCGCAACGTTGTTGCCATTG
CTACAGGCATCGTGGTGTCACGCTCGTCGTTTGGTATGGCTTCATTCAGCTCCGGTTCCCAACGATCAAG
GCGAGTTACATGATCCCCCATGTTGTGCAAAAAAGCGGTTAGCTCCTTCGGTCCTCCGATCGTTGTCAGA
AGTAAGTTGGCCGCAGTGTTATCACTCATGGTTATGGCAGCACTGCATAATTCTCTTACTGTCATGCCAT
CCGTAAGATGCTTTTCTGTGACTGGTGAGTACTCAACCAAGTCATTCTGAGAATAGTGTATGCGGCGACC
GAGTTGCTCTTGCCCGGCGTCAATACGGGATAATACCGCGCCACATAGCAGAACTTTAAAAGTGCTCATC
ATTGGAAAACGTTCTTCGGGGCGAAAACTCTCAAGGATCTTACCGCTGTTGAGATCCAGTTCGATGTAAC
CCACTCGTGCACCCAACTGATCTTCAGCATCTTTTACTTTCACCAGCGTTTCTGGGTGAGCAAAAACAGG
AAGGCAAAATGCCGCAAAAAAGGGAATAAGGGCGACACGGAAATGTTGAATACTCATACTCTTCCTTTTT
CAATATTATTGAAGCATTTATCAGGGTTATTGTCTCATGAGCGGATACATATTTGAATGTATTTAGAAAA
ATAAACAAATAGGGGTTCCGCGCACATTTCCCCGAAAAGTGCCACCTGGGTCGACATTGATTATTGACTA
GTTATTAATAGTAATCAATTACGGGGTCATTAGTTCATAGCCCATATATGGAGTTCCGCGTTACATAACT
TACGGTAAATGGCCCGCCTGGCTGACCGCCCAACGACCCCCGCCCATTGACGTCAATAATGACGTATGTT
CCCATAGTAACGCCAATAGGGACTTTCCATTGACGTCAATGGGTGGAGTATTTACGGTAAACTGCCCACT
TGGCAGTACATCAAGTGTATCATATGCCAAGTACGCCCCCTATTGACGTCAATGACGGTAAATGGCCCGC
CTGGCATTATGCCCAGTACATGACCTTATGGGACTTTCCTACTTGGCAGTACATCTACGTATTAGTCATC
GCTATTACCATGGTCGAGGTGAGCCCCACGTTCTGCTTCACTCTCCCCATCTCCCCCCCCTCCCCACCCC
CAATTTTGTATTTATTTATTTTTTAATTATTTTGTGCAGCGATGGGGGCGGGGGGGGGGGGGGCGCGCGC
CAGGCGGGGCGGGGCGGGGCGAGGGGCGGGGCGGGGCGAGGCGGAAAGGTGCGGCGGCAGCCAATCAGAG
CGGCGCGCTCCGAAAGTTTCCTTTTATGGCGAGGCGGCGGCGGCGGCGGCCCTATAAAAAGCGAAGCGCG
CGGCGGGCGGGAGTCGCTGCGTTGCCTTCGCCCCGTGCCCCGCTCCGCGCCGCCTCGCGCCGCCCGCCCC
GGCTCTGACTGACCGCGTTACTCCCACAGGTGAGCGGGCGGGACGGCCCTTCTCCTCCGGGCTGTAATTA
GCGCTTGGTTTAATGACGGCTCGTTTCTTTTCTGTGGCTGCGTGAAAGCCTTAAAGGGCTCCGGGAGGGC
CCTTTGTGCGGGGGGGAGCGGCTCGGGGGGTGCGTGCGTGTGTGTGTGCGTGGGGAGCGCCGCGTGCGGC
TCCGCGCTGCCCGGCGGCTGTGAGCGCTGCGGGCGCGGCGCGGGGCTTTGTGCGCTCCGCAGTGTGCGCG
AGGGGAGCGCGGCCGGGGGCGGTGCCCCGCGGTGCGGGGGGGGCTGCGAGGGGAACAAAGGCTGCGTGCG
GGGTGTGTGCGTGGGGGGGTGAGCAGGGGGTGTGGGCGCGGCGGTCGGGCTGTAACCCCCCCCTGCACCC
CCCTCCCCGAGTTGCTGAGCACGGCCCGGCTTCGGGTGCGGGGCTCCGTACGGGGCGTGGCGCGGGGCTC
GCCGTGCCGGGCGGGGGGTGGCGGCAGGTGGGGGTGCCGGGCGGGGCGGGGCCGCCTCGGGCCGGGGAGG
GCTCGGGGGAGGGGCGCGGCGGCCCCCGGAGCGCCGGCGGCTGTCGAGGCGCGGCGAGCCGCAGCCATTG
CCTTTTATGGTAATCGTGCGAGAGGGCGCAGGGACTTCCTTTGTCCCAAATCTGTGCGGAGCCGAAATCT
GGGAGGCGCCGCCGCACCCCCTCTAGCGGGCGCGGGGCGAAGCGGTGCGGCGCCGGCAGGAAGGAAATGG
GCGGGGAGGGCCTTCGTGCGTCGCCGCGCCGCCGTCCCCTTCTCCCTCTCCAGCCTCGGGGCTGTCCGCG
GGGGGACGGCTGCCTTCGGGGGGGACGGGGCAGGGCGGGGTTCGGCTTCTGGCGTGTGACCGGCGGCTCT
AGAGCCTCTGCTAACCATGTTCATGCCTTCTTCTTTTTCCTACAGCTCCTGGGCAACGTGCTGGTTATTG
TGCTGTCTCATCATTTTGGCAAAGAATTGATTAATTCGAGCGAAGGCGCGCCCATTACTCGCATCCATTC
TCAGGCTGTCTCGTCTCGTCTCGCACGCGTGCCGCCACCATGGCCGCCAGCGACGAAGTGAACCTGATCG
AGAGCAGAACCGTGGTGCCCCTGAACACCTGGGTGCTGATCTCCAACTTCAAGGTGGCCTACAACATCCT
GCGGAGGCCCGACGGCACCTTCAACAGACACCTGGCCGAGTACCTGGACCGGAAAGTGACCGCCAACGCC
AACCCTGTGGACGGCGTGTTCAGCTTCGACGTGCTGATCGACCGGCGGATCAACCTGCTGAGCCGGGTGT
ACAGACCCGCCTACGCCGATCAGGAACAGCCCCCCTCTATCCTGGATCTGGAAAAGCCCGTGGATGGCGA
CATCGTGCCCGTGATCCTGTTCTTCCACGGCGGCAGCTTTGCCCACAGCAGCGCCAATAGCGCCATCTAC
GACACCCTGTGCAGACGGCTCGTGGGCCTGTGCAAATGCGTGGTGGTGTCCGTGAACTACCGCAGAGCCC
CCGAGAACCCTTACCCCTGCGCCTACGATGATGGCTGGATCGCCCTGAACTGGGTCAACAGCAGAAGCTG
GCTGAAGTCCAAGAAAGACAGCAAGGTGCACATCTTTCTGGCCGGCGATAGCAGCGGCGGCAATATCGCC
CATAACGTGGCCCTGAGAGCCGGCGAGTCTGGCATCGATGTGCTGGGCAATATCCTGCTGAACCCCATGT
TCGGCGGCAACGAGCGGACCGAGAGCGAGAAGTCTCTGGACGGCAAGTACTTCGTGACCGTGCGGGACCG
GGACTGGTACTGGAAGGCCTTTCTGCCCGAGGGCGAGGACAGAGAGCACCCCGCCTGCAATCCCTTCAGC
CCCAGAGGCAAAAGCCTGGAAGGCGTGTCCTTCCCAAAGTCCCTGGTGGTGGTGGCCGGCCTGGACCTGA
TCAGAGATTGGCAGCTGGCCTATGCCGAGGGCCTGAAGAAAGCCGGCCAGGAAGTGAAGCTGATGCACCT
GGAAAAGGCCACCGTGGGCTTCTACCTGCTGCCCAACAACAACCACTTCCACAACGTGATGGACGAGATC
AGCGCCTTCGTGAACGCCGAGTGCTCCGGAGGGTCTGGCTCCGGATCAAGTGGTGGCAGCGGTACCAAGT
CTACGAATTCCTGTGCCTTCTAGTTGCCAGCCATCTGTTGTTTGCCCCTCCCCCGTGCCTTCCTTGACCC
TGGAAGGTGCCACTCCCACTGTCCTTTCCTAATAAAATGAGGAAATTGCATCGCATTGTCTGAGTAGGTG
TCATTCTATTCTGGGGGGTGGGGTGGGGCAGGACAGCAAGGGGGAGGATTGGGAAGACAATAGCAGGCAT
GCTGGGGATGCGGTGGGCTCTATGGCTTCTGAGGCGGAAAGAACCAGCTGGGGCTCTAGGGGGTATCCCC
ACGCGCCCTGTAGCGTGTACCGCTGGGAGTTCGTAGACGGAAACAAACGCAGAATCCAAGCGCGGCCGCC
CAGGATACATAGATTACCACAACTCCGAGCCCTTCCACCGCTAGCGCACTCCTCAGGTGCAGGCTGCCTA
TCAGAAGGTGGTGGCTGGTGTGGCCAATGCCCTGGCTCACAAATACCACTGAGATCTTTTTCCCTCTGCC
AAAAATTATGGGGACATCATGAAGCCCCTTGAGCATCTGACTTCTGGCTAATAAAGGAAATTTATTTTCA
TTGCAATAGTGTGTTGGAATTTTTTGTGTCTCTCACTCGGAAGGACATATGGGAGGGCAAATCATTTAAA
ACATCAGAATGAGTATTTGGTTTAGAGTTTGGCAACATATGCCCATATGCTGGCTGCCATGAACAAAGGT
TGGCTATAAAGAGGTCATCAGTATATGAAACAGCCCCCTGCTGTCCATTCCTTATTCCATAGAAAAGCCT
TGACTTGAGGTTAGATTTTTTTTATATTTTGTTTTGTGTTATTTTTTTCTTTAACATCCCTAAAATTTTC
CTTACATGTTTTACTAGCCAGATTTTTCCTCCTCTCCTGACTACTCCCAGTCATAGCTGTCCCTCTTCTC
TTATGGAGATCCCTCGACCTGCAG
Features (pLannotate 1.2.2; 19 found; start..end, strand, type, name):
     46..62      -  protein_bind   lac operator: The lac repressor binds to the lac operator to inhibit transcription in E. coli. This inhibition can be relieved by adding lactose or isopropyl-β-D-thiogalactopyranoside (IPTG). lac repressor encoded by lacI
     70..100     -  promoter       lac promoter: promoter for the E. coli lac operon
    115..136     -  protein_bind   CAP binding site: CAP binding activates transcription in the presence of cAMP. E. coli catabolite activator protein
    149..188     -  CDS            lacI (fragment): lac repressor; lacI; The lac repressor binds to the lac operator to inhibit transcription in E. coli. This inhibition can be relieved by adding lactose or isopropyl-β-D-thiogalactopyranoside (IPTG).
    195..217     +  promoter       SV40 promoter (fragment): SV40 enhancer and early promoter
    221..355     +  rep_origin     SV40 ori: SV40 origin of replication
    375..509     +  polyA_signal   SV40 poly(A) signal: SV40 polyadenylation signal
    511..565     -  CDS            lacI (fragment): lac repressor; lacI; The lac repressor binds to the lac operator to inhibit transcription in E. coli. This inhibition can be relieved by adding lactose or isopropyl-β-D-thiogalactopyranoside (IPTG).
    748..1336    -  rep_origin     ori: high-copy-number ColE1/pMB1/pBR322/pUC origin of replication
   1507..2367    -  CDS            AmpR: β-lactamase; bla; confers resistance to ampicillin, carbenicillin, and related antibiotics
   2368..2472    -  promoter       AmpR promoter: bla
   2503..2882    +  enhancer       CMV enhancer: human cytomegalovirus immediate early enhancer
   2884..3159    +  promoter       chicken β-actin promoter: No description available
   3160..4175    +  intron         chimeric intron: chimera between introns from chicken β-actin and rabbit β-globin
   4310..5344    +  CDS            GID1A: GID1A_ARATH - Also known as CXE10, GID1L1. Experimental evidence at protein level: Swiss-Prot protein existence level 1. Functions as soluble gibberellin (GA) receptor. GA is an essential hormone that regulates growth and development in plants. Binds with high affinity the biologically active gibberellin GA4, but has no affinity for the biologically inactive GAs. In response to GA, interacts with specific DELLA proteins, known as repressors of GA- induced growth, and targets them for degradation via proteasome. Seems to be required for GA signaling that controls root growth, seed germination,
   5401..5625    +  polyA_signal   bGH poly(A) signal: bovine growth hormone polyadenylation signal
   5629..5650    +  promoter       SV40 promoter (fragment): SV40 enhancer and early promoter
   5788..5859    +  CDS            HBB (fragment): HBB_PONPY - Experimental evidence at transcript level: Swiss-Prot protein existence level 2. Involved in oxygen transport from the lung to the various peripheral tissues. From Pongo pygmaeus (Bornean orangutan).
   5930..5985    +  polyA_signal   β-globin poly(A) signal: rabbit β-globin polyadenylation signal (Gil and Proudfoot, 1987)
