[The description below was written by a language model from this plasmid's Addgene catalogue record and pLannotate feature annotations shown in this document.]
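Description:
pBW2065_pCAG-PV1-GID1-L1-CTD-ENTRY-BGHpA is a 6,324-nt empty entry vector for mammalian expression, built on the pCAGGS backbone and intended for synthetic biology work. It is maintained in E. coli through a high-copy ColE1/pUC-type origin and selected with ampicillin via the β-lactamase gene and its native promoter. Backbone remnants include lac promoter/operator and lacI fragments, an SV40 origin with a nearby SV40 poly(A) signal, and residual rabbit β-globin sequence and poly(A) signal carried over from pCAGGS downstream of the expression cassette.

The expression unit is driven by the CAG promoter, annotated here as the CMV immediate-early enhancer, the chicken β-actin promoter and the chimeric β-actin/β-globin intron, which together give strong constitutive transcription in a wide range of mammalian cells. This drives an open reading frame for Arabidopsis GID1A, a soluble gibberellin receptor that binds DELLA proteins when bioactive gibberellin is present. No insert is supplied. Instead, a protein fragment is cloned into KpnI/EcoRI sites downstream of GID1, so that the fragment carries GID1 at its N-terminus, and the transcript ends at a bovine growth hormone poly(A) signal. The name suggests a linker (L1) between GID1 and a C-terminal-domain entry position, and a "PV1" element ahead of GID1, but neither is annotated or defined in the record.

The associated publication concerns chemical- and light-inducible recombinases in mammalian cells and mice. This suggests the vector is used to build GID1-tagged halves of split proteins such as recombinases, reassembled by gibberellin-induced dimerization with a partner fusion, although the record does not name that partner.
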