Addgene plasmid #108843: pBW2065_pCAG-PV1-GID1-L1-CTD-ENTRY-BGHpA
Purpose: (Empty Backbone) Insert protein fragment into KpnI/EcoRI to fuse to GID1 tag on N-terminus
Depositing lab: Wilson Wong. Depositing organization: Boston University Main Campus. Publication: High-performance chemical- and light-inducible recombinases in mammalian cells and mice. Weinberg BH, Cho JH, Agarwal Y, Pham NTH, Caraballo LD, Walkosz M, Ortega C, Trexler M, Tague N, Law B, Benman WKJ, Letendre J, Beal J, Wong WW. Nat Commun. 2019 Oct 24;10(1):4845. doi: 10.1038/s41467-019-12800-7. PubMed 31649244.
Backbone
  Vector backbone: pCAGGS
  Vector type: Mammalian Expression, Synthetic Biology
  Tag / fusion protein: GID1 (N terminal on backbone)
Growth in bacteria
  Bacterial resistance: Ampicillin, 100 μg/mL
  Growth temperature: 37°C
  Growth strain: NEB Stable
  Copy number: High Copy
Gene/Insert
  Gene/Insert name: None
  Tag / fusion protein: GID1 (N terminal on backbone)
Terms and licenses: Academic/Nonprofit Terms; Industry Terms: Not Available to Industry
Depositor comments: Please visit https://www.biorxiv.org/content/10.1101/747121v1 for bioRxiv preprint.
How to cite: pBW2065_pCAG-PV1-GID1-L1-CTD-ENTRY-BGHpA was a gift from Wilson Wong (Addgene plasmid # 108843 ; http://n2t.net/addgene:108843 ; RRID:Addgene_108843)
