>Addgene plasmid #108843 | pBW2065_pCAG-PV1-GID1-L1-CTD-ENTRY-BGHpA | addgene partial sequence | sequence record 217921 | Addgene Partial NGS Result
TGCACCCCCCTCCCCGAGTTGCTGAGCACGGCCCGGCTTCGGGTGCGGGGCTCCGTACGGGGCGTGGCGC
GGGGCTCGCCGTGCCGGGCGGGGGGTGGCGGCAGGTGGGGGTGCCGGGCGGGGCGGGGCCGCCTCGGGCC
GGGGAGGGCTCGGGGGAGGGGCGCGGCGGCCCCCGGAGCGCCGGCGGCTGTCGAGGCGCGGCGAGCCGCA
GCCATTGCCTTTTATGGTAATCGTGCGAGAGGGCGCAGGGACTTCCTTTGTCCCAAATCTGTGCGGAGCC
GAAATCTGGGAGGCGCCGCCGCACCCCCTCTAGCGGGCGCGGGGCGAAGCGGTGCGGCGCCGGCAGGAAG
GAAATGGGCGGGGAGGGCCTTCGTGCGTCGCCGCGCCGCCGTCCCCTTCTCCCTCTCCAGCCTCGGGGCT
GTCCGCGGGGGGACGGCTGCCTTCGGGGGGGACGGGGCAGGGCGGGGTTCGGCTTCTGGCGTGTGACCGG
CGGCTCTAGAGCCTCTGCTAACCATGTTCATGCCTTCTTCTTTTTCCTACAGCTCCTGGGCAACGTGCTG
GTTATTGTGCTGTCTCATCATTTTGGCAAAGAATTGATTAATTCGAGCGAAGGCGCGCCCATTACTCGCA
TCCATTCTCAGGCTGTCTCGTCTCGTCTCGCACGCGTGCCGCCACCATGGCCGCCAGCGACGAAGTGAAC
CTGATCGAGAGCAGAACCGTGGTGCCCCTGAACACCTGGGTGCTGATCTCCAACTTCAAGGTGGCCTACA
ACATCCTGCGGAGGCCCGACGGCACCTTCAACAGACACCTGGCCGAGTACCTGGACCGGAAAGTGACCGC
CAACGCCAACCCTGTGGACGGCGTGTTCAGCTTCGACGTGCTGATCGACCGGCGGATCAACCTGCTGAGC
CGGGTGTACAGACCCGCCTACGCCGATCAGGAACAGCCCCCCTCTATCCTGGATCTGGAAAAGCCCGTGG
ATGGCGACATCGTGCCCGTGATCCTGTTCTTCCACGGCGGCAGCTTTGCCCACAGCAGCGCCAATAGCGC
CATCTACGACACCCTGTGCAGACGGCTCGTGGGCCTGTGCAAATGCGTGGTGGTGTCCGTGAACTACCGC
AGAGCCCCCGAGAACCCTTACCCCTGCGCCTACGATGATGGCTGGATCGCCCTGAACTGGGTCAACAGCA
GAAGCTGGCTGAAGTCCAAGAAAGACAGCAAGGTGCACATCTTTCTGGCCGGCGATAGCAGCGGCGGCAA
TATCGCCCATAACGTGGCCCTGAGAGCCGGCGAGTCTGGCATCGATGTGCTGGGCAATATCCTGCTGAAC
CCCATGTTCGGCGGCAACGAGCGGACCGAGAGCGAGAAGTCTCTGGACGGCAAGTACTTCGTGACCGTGC
GGGACCGGGACTGGTACTGGAAGGCCTTTCTGCCCGAGGGCGAGGACAGAGAGCACCCCGCCTGCAATCC
CTTCAGCCCCAGAGGCAAAAGCCTGGAAGGCGTGTCCTTCCCAAAGTCCCTGGTGGTGGTGGCCGGCCTG
GACCTGATCAGAGATTGGCAGCTGGCCTATGCCGAGGGCCTGAAGAAAGCCGGCCAGGAAGTGAAGCTGA
TGCACCTGGAAAAGGCCACCGTGGGCTTCTACCTGCTGCCCAACAACAACCACTTCCACAACGTGATGGA
CGAGATCAGCGCCTTCGTGAACGCCGAGTGCTCCGGAGGGTCTGGCTCCGGATCAAGTGGTGGCAGCGGT
ACCAAGTCTACGAATTCCTGTGCCTTCTAGTTGCCAGCCATCTGTTGTTTGCCCCTCCCCCGTGCCTTCC
TTGACCCTGGAAGGTGCCACTCCCACTGTCCTTTCCTAATAAAATGAGGAAATTGCATCGCATTGTCTGA
GTAGGTGTCATTCTATTCTGGGGGGTGGGGTGGGGCAGGACAGCAAGGGGGAGGATTGGGAAGACAATAG
CAGGCATGCTGGGGATGCGGTGGGCTCTATGGCTTCTGAGGCGGAAAGAACCAGCTGGGGCTCTAGGGGG
TATCCCCACGCGCCCTGTAGCGTGTACCGCTGGGAGTTCGTAGACGGAAACAAACGCAGAATCCAAGCGC
GGCCGCCCAGGATACATAGATTACCACAACTCCGAGCCCTTCCACCGCTAGCGCACTCCTCAGGTGCAGG
CTGCCTATCAGAAGGTGGTGGCTGGTGTGGCCAATGCCCTGGCTCACAAATACCACTGAGATCTTTTTCC
CTCTGCCAAAAATTATGGGGACATCATGAAGCCCCTTGAGCATCTGACTTCTGGCTAATAAAGGAAATTT
ATTTTCATTGCAATAGTGTGTTGGAATTTTTTGTGTCTCTCACTCGGAAGGACATATGGGAGGGCAAATC
ATTTAAAACATCAGAATGAGTATTTGGTTTAGAGTTTGGCAACATATGCCCATATGCTGGCTGCCATGAA
CAAAGGTTGGCTATAAAGAGGTCATCAGTATATGAAACAGCCCCCTGCTGTCCATTCCTTATTCCATAGA
AAAGCCTTGACTTGAGGTTAGATTTTTTTTATATTTTGTTTTGTGTTATTTTTTTCTTTAACATCCCTAA
AATTTTCCTTACATGTTTTACTAGCCAGATTTTTCCTCCTCTCCTGACTACTCCCAGTCATAGCTGTCCC
TCTTCTCTTATGGAGATCCCTCGACCTGCAGCCCAAGCTTGGCGTAATCATGGTCATAGCTGTTTCCTGT
GTGAAATTGTTATCCGCTCACAATTCCACACAACATACGAGCCGGAAGCATAAAGTGTAAAGCCTGGGGT
GCCTAATGAGTGAGCTAACTCACATTAATTGCGTTGCGCTCACTGCCCGCTTTCCAGTCGGGAAACCTGT
CGTGCCAGCGGATCCGCATCTCAATTAGTCAGCAACCATAGTCCCGCCCCTAACTCCGCCCAGTTCCGCC
CATTCTCCGCCCCATGGCTGACTAATTTTTTTTATTTATGCAGAGGCCGAGGCCGCCTCGGCCTCTGAGC
TATTCCAGAAGTAGTGAGGAGGCTTTTTTGGAGGCCTAGGCTTTTGCAAAAAGCTAACTTGTTTATTGCA
GCTTATAATGGTTACAAATAAAGCAATAGCATCACAAATTTCACAAATAAAGCATTTTTTTCACTGCATT
CTAGTTGTGGTTTGTCCAAACTCATCAATGTATCTTATCATGTCTGGATCCGCTGCATTAATGAATCGGC
CAACGCGCGGGGAGAGGCGGTTTGCGTATTGGGCGCTCTTCCGCTTCCTCGCTCACTGACTCGCTGCGCT
CGGTCGTTCGGCTGCGGCGAGCGGTATCAGCTCACTCAAAGGCGGTAATACGGTTATCCACAGAATCAGG
GGATAACGCAGGAAAGAACATGTGAGCAAAAGGCCAGCAAAAGGCCAGGAACCGTAAAAAGGCCGCGTTG
CTGGCGTTTTTCCATAGGCTCCGCCCCCCTGACGAGCATCACAAAAATCGACGCTCAAGTCAGAGGTGGC
GAAACCCGACAGGACTATAAAGATACCAGGCGTTTCCCCCTGGAAGCTCCCTCGTGCGCTCTCCTGTTCC
GACCCTGCCGCTTACCGGATACCTGTCCGCCTTTCTCCCTTCGGGAAGCGTGGCGCTTTCTCATAGCTCA
CGCTGTAGGTATCTCAGTTCGGTGTAGGTCGTTCGCTCCAAGCTGGGCTGTGTGCACGAACCCCCCGTTC
AGCCCGACCGCTGCGCCTTATCCGGTAACTATCGTCTTGAGTCCAACCCGGTAAGACACGACTTATCGCC
ACTGGCAGCAGCCACTGGTAACAGGATTAGCAGAGCGAGGTATGTAGGCGGTGCTACAGAGTTCTTGAAG
TGGTGGCCTAACTACGGCTACACTAGAAGAACAGTATTTGGTATCTGCGCTCTGCTGAAGCCAGTTACCT
TCGGAAAAAGAGTTGGTAGCTCTTGATCCGGCAAACAAACCACCGCTGGTAGCGGTGGTTTTTTTGTTTG
CAAGCAGCAGATTACGCGCAGAAAAAAAGGATCTCAAGAAGATCCTTTGATCTTTTCTACGGGGTCTGAC
GCTCAGTGGAACGAAAACTCACGTTAAGGGATTTTGGTCATGAGATTATCAAAAAGGATCTTCACCTAGA
TCCTTTTAAATTAAAAATGAAGTTTTAAATCAATCTAAAGTATATATGAGTAAACTTGGTCTGACAGTTA
CCAATGCTTAATCAGTGAGGCACCTATCTCAGCGATCTGTCTATTTCGTTCATCCATAGTTGCCTGACTC
CCCGTCGTGTAGATAACTACGATACGGGAGGGCTTACCATCTGGCCCCAGTGCTGCAATGATACCGCGAG
ACCCACGCTCACCGGCTCCAGATTTATCAGCAATAAACCAGCCAGCCGGAAGGGCCGAGCGCAGAAGTGG
TCCTGCAACTTTATCCGCCTCCATCCAGTCTATTAATTGTTGCCGGGAAGCTAGAGTAAGTAGTTCGCCA
GTTAATAGTTTGCGCAACGTTGTTGCCATTGCTACAGGCATCGTGGTGTCACGCTCGTCGTTTGGTATGG
CTTCATTCAGCTCCGGTTCCCAACGATCAAGGCGAGTTACATGATCCCCCATGTTGTGCAAAAAAGCGGT
TAGCTCCTTCGGTCCTCCGATCGTTGTCAGAAGTAAGTTGGCCGCAGTGTTATCACTCATGGTTATGGCA
GCACTGCATAATTCTCTTACTGTCATGCCATCCGTAAGATGCTTTTCTGTGACTGGTGAGTACTCAACCA
AGTCATTCTGAGAATAGTGTATGCGGCGACCGAGTTGCTCTTGCCCGGCGTCAATACGGGATAATACCGC
GCCACATAGCAGAACTTTAAAAGTGCTCATCATTGGAAAACGTTCTTCGGGGCGAAAACTCTCAAGGATC
TTACCGCTGTTGAGATCCAGTTCGATGTAACCCACTCGTGCACCCAACTGATCTTCAGCATCTTTTACTT
TCACCAGCGTTTCTGGGTGAGCAAAAACAGGAAGGCAAAATGCCGCAAAAAAGGGAATAAGGGCGACACG
GAAATGTTGAATACTCATACTCTTCCTTTTTCAATATTATTGAAGCATTTATCAGGGTTATTGTCTCATG
AGCGGATACATATTTGAATGTATTTAGAAAAATAAACAAATAGGGGTTCCGCGCACATTTCCCCAAAAAG
TGCCACCTGGGTCGACATTGATTATTGACTAGTTATTAATAGTAATCAATTACGGGGTCATTAGTTCATA
GCCCATATATGGAGTTCCGCGTTACATAACTTACGGTAAATGGCCCGCCTGGCTGACCGCCCAACGACCC
CCGCCCATTGACGTCAATAATGACGTATGTTCCCATAGTAACGCCAATAGGGACTTTCCATTGACGTCAA
TGGGTGGAGTATTTACGGTAAACTGCCCACTTGGCAGTACATCAAGTGTATCATATGCCAAGTACGCCCC
CTATTGACGTCAATGACGGTAAATGGCCCGCCTGGCATTATGCCCAGTACATGACCTTATGGGACTTTCC
TACTTGGCAGTACATCTACGTATTAGTCATCGCTATTACCATGGTCGAGGTGAGCCCCACGTTCTGCTTC
ACTCTCCCCATCTCCCCCCCCTCCCCACCCCCAATTTTGTATTTATTTATTTTTTAATTATTTTGTGCAG
CGATGGGGGCGG
